Addgene plasmid #178743: pAc3_Cas5
Purpose: Expression of A. chroococcum type I-E #3 cas5
Depositing lab: Chase Beisel. Depositing organization: Helmholtz-Zentrum fuer Infektionsforschung (HZI). Publication: Rapid cell-free characterization of multi-subunit CRISPR effectors and transposons. Wimmer F, Mougiakos I, Englert F, Beisel CL. Mol Cell. 2022 Feb 16. pii: S1097-2765(22)00102-2. doi: 10.1016/j.molcel.2022.01.026. PubMed 35216669.
Backbone
  Vector backbone: pET28b
  Vector type: Bacterial Expression
Growth in bacteria
  Bacterial resistance: Kanamycin, 50 μg/mL
  Growth temperature: 37°C
  Growth strain: DH5alpha
  Copy number: Low Copy
Gene/Insert
  Gene/Insert name: A. chroococcum type I-E #3 cas5
  Species: A. chroococcum
  Cloning method: Restriction Enzyme; 5′ cloning site Unknown (unknown if destroyed); 3′ cloning site Unknown (unknown if destroyed)
Resource information
  A portion of this plasmid was derived from a plasmid made by: U.S. Department of Energy Joint Genome Institute
Terms and licenses: Academic/Nonprofit Terms; Industry Terms: Not Available to Industry
Depositor comments: If used in a publication, please acknowledge that the plasmid pEcCas5 was generated by U.S. Department of Energy Joint Genome Institute, a DOE Office of Science User Facility. The associated work was supported by the Office of Science of the U.S. Department of Energy under Contract No. DE-AC02-05CH11231.
How to cite: pAc3_Cas5 was a gift from Chase Beisel (Addgene plasmid # 178743 ; http://n2t.net/addgene:178743 ; RRID:Addgene_178743)
