[The description below was written by a language model from this plasmid's Addgene catalogue record and pLannotate feature annotations shown in this document.]
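Description:
pAc3_Cas5 is a bacterial expression plasmid built on the pET28b backbone that carries the cas5 gene from the third type I-E CRISPR-Cas system of Azotobacter chroococcum (listed in the record as A. chroococcum). It is propagated in E. coli under kanamycin selection, provided by an aph(3')-Ia aminoglycoside phosphotransferase gene. Replication relies on a ColE1/pBR322-type origin accompanied by the rop gene and the bom mobility region, consistent with the low copy number stated in the catalogue entry. An f1 phage origin is also present, and short tetracycline-resistance fragments and a predicted E. coli open reading frame are pBR322-derived backbone remnants rather than functional parts.

Expression is driven by a T7 promoter immediately followed by a lac operator, with the plasmid-borne lacI gene and its own promoter supplying repressor, so transcription depends on T7 RNA polymerase and is IPTG-responsive in cells; a T7 terminator closes the unit. The annotation tool did not label the insert itself, but the roughly 800 nt unannotated stretch between the lac operator and the downstream elements is where cas5 would be expected to lie. A histidine-tag fragment sits just after this gap, as in the standard pET28 C-terminal arrangement, although the record does not state whether it is fused in frame to Cas5; the adjacent short "SET1" hit is probably an incidental match to vector sequence. The cloning sites are recorded as unknown.

The associated work concerns rapid cell-free characterization of multi-subunit CRISPR effectors and transposons, suggesting this plasmid supplies one Cascade subunit, to be combined with companion constructs for the other components. Part of the plasmid derives from a construct made by a US Department of Energy genome institute.
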