Features (pLannotate 1.2.2; 17 found; start..end, strand, type, name):
     12..440     +  rep_origin     f1 ori (sequence partly withheld): f1 bacteriophage origin of replication; arrow indicates direction of (+) strand synthesis
    493..550     +  promoter       AmpR promoter (fragment): bla
    559..1374    -  CDS            KanR: aminoglycoside phosphotransferase; aph(3')-Ia; confers resistance to kanamycin in bacteria or G418 (Geneticin®) in eukaryotes
   1496..2084    +  rep_origin     ori: high-copy-number ColE1/pMB1/pBR322/pUC origin of replication
   2270..2409    -  misc_feature   bom: basis of mobility region from pBR322
   2511..2702    -  CDS            rop: Rop protein, which maintains plasmids at low copy number; rop
   2719..3099    +  CDS            YPB1_ECOLX: Protein predicted: Swiss-Prot protein existence level 4. From Escherichia coli.
   3171..3462    -  CDS            TcR (fragment): tetracycline efflux protein; tet; confers resistance to tetracycline
   3477..3498    -  protein_bind   CAP binding site: CAP binding activates transcription in the presence of cAMP. E. coli catabolite activator protein
   3511..4593    -  CDS            lacI: lac repressor; lacI; The lac repressor binds to the lac operator to inhibit transcription in E. coli. This inhibition can be relieved by adding lactose or isopropyl-β-D-thiogalactopyranoside (IPTG).
   4594..4671    -  promoter       lacI promoter: lacI
   4679..4958    -  CDS            TcR (fragment): tetracycline efflux protein; tet; confers resistance to tetracycline
   4980..4998    +  promoter       T7 promoter: promoter for bacteriophage T7 RNA polymerase
   4999..5023    +  protein_bind   lac operator: The lac repressor binds to the lac operator to inhibit transcription in E. coli. This inhibition can be relieved by adding lactose or isopropyl-β-D-thiogalactopyranoside (IPTG). lac repressor encoded by lacI
   5829..5846    +  CDS            9xHis (fragment): 9xHis affinity tag
   5856..5905    +  CDS            SET1 (fragment): solubility-enhancement tag derived from T7 phage gene 10B
   5913..5960    +  terminator     T7 terminator: transcription terminator for bacteriophage T7 RNA polymerase
>Addgene plasmid #178743 | pAc3_Cas5 | addgene full sequence | sequence record 355137 | Addgene NGS Result
TGGCGAATGGG
[124 nt withheld, positions 12-135]
C
[91 nt withheld, positions 137-227]
A
[49 nt withheld, positions 229-277]
CCTTTGACGTTGGAGTCCACGTTCTTT
[37 nt withheld, positions 305-341]
ACCCTATCTCGGTCTATTCTTTTGATTTATAAGGGATTTTGCCGATTTCGGCCTATTGGTTAAAAAATGA
GCTGATTTAACAAAAATTTAACGCGAATTTTAACAAAATATTAACGCTTACAATTTAGGTGGCACTTTTC
GGGGAAATGTGCGCGGAACCCCTATTTGTTTATTTTTCTAAATACATTCAAATATGTATCCGCTCATGAA
TTAATTCTTAGAAAAACTCATCGAGCATCAAATGAAACTGCAATTTATTCATATCAGGATTATCAATACC
ATATTTTTGAAAAAGCCGTTTCTGTAATGAAGGAGAAAACTCACCGAGGCAGTTCCATAGGATGGCAAGA
TCCTGGTATCGGTCTGCGATTCCGACTCGTCCAACATCAATACAACCTATTAATTTCCCCTCGTCAAAAA
TAAGGTTATCAAGTGAGAAATCACCATGAGTGACGACTGAATCCGGTGAGAATGGCAAAAGTTTATGCAT
TTCTTTCCAGACTTGTTCAACAGGCCAGCCATTACGCTCGTCATCAAAATCACTCGCATCAACCAAACCG
TTATTCATTCGTGATTGCGCCTGAGCGAGACGAAATACGCGATCGCTGTTAAAAGGACAATTACAAACAG
GAATCGAATGCAACCGGCGCAGGAACACTGCCAGCGCATCAACAATATTTTCACCTGAATCAGGATATTC
TTCTAATACCTGGAATGCTGTTTTCCCGGGGATCGCAGTGGTGAGTAACCATGCATCATCAGGAGTACGG
ATAAAATGCTTGATGGTCGGAAGAGGCATAAATTCCGTCAGCCAGTTTAGTCTGACCATCTCATCTGTAA
CATCATTGGCAACGCTACCTTTGCCATGTTTCAGAAACAACTCTGGCGCATCGGGCTTCCCATACAATCG
ATAGATTGTCGCACCTGATTGCCCGACATTATCGCGAGCCCATTTATACCCATATAAATCAGCATCCATG
TTGGAATTTAATCGCGGCCTAGAGCAAGACGTTTCCCGTTGAATATGGCTCATAACACCCCTTGTATTAC
TGTTTATGTAAGCAGACAGTTTTATTGTTCATGACCAAAATCCCTTAACGTGAGTTTTCGTTCCACTGAG
CGTCAGACCCCGTAGAAAAGATCAAAGGATCTTCTTGAGATCCTTTTTTTCTGCGCGTAATCTGCTGCTT
GCAAACAAAAAAACCACCGCTACCAGCGGTGGTTTGTTTGCCGGATCAAGAGCTACCAACTCTTTTTCCG
AAGGTAACTGGCTTCAGCAGAGCGCAGATACCAAATACTGTCCTTCTAGTGTAGCCGTAGTTAGGCCACC
ACTTCAAGAACTCTGTAGCACCGCCTACATACCTCGCTCTGCTAATCCTGTTACCAGTGGCTGCTGCCAG
TGGCGATAAGTCGTGTCTTACCGGGTTGGACTCAAGACGATAGTTACCGGATAAGGCGCAGCGGTCGGGC
TGAACGGGGGGTTCGTGCACACAGCCCAGCTTGGAGCGAACGACCTACACCGAACTGAGATACCTACAGC
GTGAGCTATGAGAAAGCGCCACGCTTCCCGAAGGGAGAAAGGCGGACAGGTATCCGGTAAGCGGCAGGGT
CGGAACAGGAGAGCGCACGAGGGAGCTTCCAGGGGGAAACGCCTGGTATCTTTATAGTCCTGTCGGGTTT
CGCCACCTCTGACTTGAGCGTCGATTTTTGTGATGCTCGTCAGGGGGGCGGAGCCTATGGAAAAACGCCA
GCAACGCGGCCTTTTTACGGTTCCTGGCCTTTTGCTGGCCTTTTGCTCACATGTTCTTTCCTGCGTTATC
CCCTGATTCTGTGGATAACCGTATTACCGCCTTTGAGTGAGCTGATACCGCTCGCCGCAGCCGAACGACC
GAGCGCAGCGAGTCAGTGAGCGAGGAAGCGGAAGAGCGCCTGATGCGGTATTTTCTCCTTACGCATCTGT
GCGGTATTTCACACCGCAATGGTGCACTCTCAGTACAATCTGCTCTGATGCCGCATAGTTAAGCCAGTAT
ACACTCCGCTATCGCTACGTGACTGGGTCATGGCTGCGCCCCGACACCCGCCAACACCCGCTGACGCGCC
CTGACGGGCTTGTCTGCTCCCGGCATCCGCTTACAGACAAGCTGTGACCGTCTCCGGGAGCTGCATGTGT
CAGAGGTTTTCACCGTCATCACCGAAACGCGCGAGGCAGCTGCGGTAAAGCTCATCAGCGTGGTCGTGAA
GCGATTCACAGATGTCTGCCTGTTCATCCGCGTCCAGCTCGTTGAGTTTCTCCAGAAGCGTTAATGTCTG
GCTTCTGATAAAGCGGGCCATGTTAAGGGCGGTTTTTTCCTGTTTGGTCACTGATGCCTCCGTGTAAGGG
GGATTTCTGTTCATGGGGGTAATGATACCGATGAAACGAGAGAGGATGCTCACGATACGGGTTACTGATG
ATGAACATGCCCGGTTACTGGAACGTTGTGAGGGTAAACAACTGGCGGTATGGATGCGGCGGGACCAGAG
AAAAATCACTCAGGGTCAATGCCAGCGCTTCGTTAATACAGATGTAGGTGTTCCACAGGGTAGCCAGCAG
CATCCTGCGATGCAGATCCGGAACATAATGGTGCAGGGCGCTGACTTCCGCGTTTCCAGACTTTACGAAA
CACGGAAACCGAAGACCATTCATGTTGTTGCTCAGGTCGCAGACGTTTTGCAGCAGCAGTCGCTTCACGT
TCGCTCGCGTATCGGTGATTCATTCTGCTAACCAGTAAGGCAACCCCGCCAGCCTAGCCGGGTCCTCAAC
GACAGGAGCACGATCATGCGCACCCGTGGGGCCGCCATGCCGGCGATAATGGCCTGCTTCTCGCCGAAAC
GTTTGGTGGCGGGACCAGTGACGAAGGCTTGAGCGAGGGCGTGCAAGATTCCGAATACCGCAAGCGACAG
GCCGATCATCGTCGCGCTCCAGCGAAAGCGGTCCTCGCCGAAAATGACCCAGAGCGCTGCCGGCACCTGT
CCTACGAGTTGCATGATAAAGAAGACAGTCATAAGTGCGGCGACGATAGTCATGCCCCGCGCCCACCGGA
AGGAGCTGACTGGGTTGAAGGCTCTCAAGGGCATCGGTCGAGATCCCGGTGCCTAATGAGTGAGCTAACT
TACATTAATTGCGTTGCGCTCACTGCCCGCTTTCCAGTCGGGAAACCTGTCGTGCCAGCTGCATTAATGA
ATCGGCCAACGCGCGGGGAGAGGCGGTTTGCGTATTGGGCGCCAGGGTGGTTTTTCTTTTCACCAGTGAG
ACGGGCAACAGCTGATTGCCCTTCACCGCCTGGCCCTGAGAGAGTTGCAGCAAGCGGTCCACGCTGGTTT
GCCCCAGCAGGCGAAAATCCTGTTTGATGGTGGTTAACGGCGGGATATAACATGAGCTGTCTTCGGTATC
GTCGTATCCCACTACCGAGATATCCGCACCAACGCGCAGCCCGGACTCGGTAATGGCGCGCATTGCGCCC
AGCGCCATCTGATCGTTGGCAACCAGCATCGCAGTGGGAACGATGCCCTCATTCAGCATTTGCATGGTTT
GTTGAAAACCGGACATGGCACTCCAGTCGCCTTCCCGTTCCGCTATCGGCTGAATTTGATTGCGAGTGAG
ATATTTATGCCAGCCAGCCAGACGCAGACGCGCCGAGACAGAACTTAATGGGCCCGCTAACAGCGCGATT
TGCTGGTGACCCAATGCGACCAGATGCTCCACGCCCAGTCGCGTACCGTCTTCATGGGAGAAAATAATAC
TGTTGATGGGTGTCTGGTCAGAGACATCAAGAAATAACGCCGGAACATTAGTGCAGGCAGCTTCCACAGC
AATGGCATCCTGGTCATCCAGCGGATAGTTAATGATCAGCCCACTGACGCGTTGCGCGAGAAGATTGTGC
ACCGCCGCTTTACAGGCTTCGACGCCGCTTCGTTCTACCATCGACACCACCACGCTGGCACCCAGTTGAT
CGGCGCGAGATTTAATCGCCGCGACAATTTGCGACGGCGCGTGCAGGGCCAGACTGGAGGTGGCAACGCC
AATCAGCAACGACTGTTTGCCCGCCAGTTGTTGTGCCACGCGGTTGGGAATGTAATTCAGCTCCGCCATC
GCCGCTTCCACTTTTTCCCGCGTTTTCGCAGAAACGTGGCTGGCCTGGTTCACCACGCGGGAAACGGTCT
GATAAGAGACACCGGCATACTCTGCGACATCGTATAACGTTACTGGTTTCACATTCACCACCCTGAATTG
ACTCTCTTCCGGGCGCTATCATGCCATACCGCGAAAGGTTTTGCGCCATTCGATGGTGTCCGGGATCTCG
ACGCTCTCCCTTATGCGACTCCTGCATTAGGAAGCAGCCCAGTAGTAGGTTGAGGCCGTTGAGCACCGCC
GCCGCAAGGAATGGTGCATGCAAGGAGATGGCGCCCAACAGTCCCCCGGCCACGGGGCCTGCCACCATAC
CCACGCCGAAACAAGCGCTCATGAGCCCGAAGTGGCGAGCCCGATCTTCCCCATCGGTGATGTCGGCGAT
ATAGGCGCCAGCAACCGCACCTGTGGCGCCGGTGATGCCGGCCACGATGCGTCCGGCGTAGAGGATCGAG
ATCTCGATCCCGCGAAATTAATACGACTCACTATAGGGGAATTGTGAGCGGATAACAATTCCCTCTAGAA
CTATTTTTACACCTAAGGATCTTTTTATGACCGACTATTTGCTCTTACGCCTATATGGGCCTCTAGCAAG
CTGGGGCGAAATTGCAGTTGGTGAAAGTCGCCACAGCGCGGTGCAACCATCCCGTAGCGCGCTGCTGGGA
TTGCTTGCAGCAGCGTTGGGTATTGAGCGGTCTGACGATGCTGCACAGCAAGCGTTAACCCAGGGTTACC
GTTTTGGAATCAAGCTGGAGTGTCCGGGCATGCCTTTGCGCGATTATCATACTGTTCAATTTGGGGTCGC
TCCGCGCAAGACCCATTTCCGTAGCCGTCGCCAAGAATTATCTGCAGACAAGGTTGGGACCCTTCTCTCA
ACTCGTGAATATCGCTGCGATAGTCTGGCACTGGTCGCTGTGGAAGCGCTGCCGGAAGCCCCTTATAGCT
TAGAGCAACTGGCCAAGGCACTGCGTCGACCACACTTCCCGCTGTATCTGGGACGAAAGTCATGTCCGTT
AGCCTTACCGCTGGCACCACGCCGTGCAAGCGCCGCTACACTGCGGGAAGTCCTGGATGAAACGCCGCAA
GGCAGTTTGCTGGCGCTCCTTGAACGCCAACCGGAACAATCATGGCCGAACCCTGCGGATCGGCGGGCAT
TTCGGCTGGGACAGGCGAGATACTATTGGGAAGATGGAATGGCAGCAGGCATGGAAGCATCGTTCGATTC
ATGGAGGCACGACCAACCGCTGTCGCGTAGACGATGGCAATTTGCACCACGACGTGAATGGGTTGCTTTA
CAGGGACGAGACCCAGCATGACTCGAGCACCACCACCACCACCACTGAGATCCGGCTGCTAACAAAGCCC
GAAAGGAAGCTGAGTTGGCTGCTGCCACCGCTGAGCAATAACTAGCATAACCCCTTGGGGCCTCTAAACG
GGTCTTGAGGGGTTTTTTGCTGAAAGGAGGAACTATATCCGGAT
